>Addgene plasmid #144862 | TFORF3386 | addgene full sequence | sequence record 391557 | Addgene NGS Result
TTAATGTAGTCTTATGCAATACTCTTGTAGTCTTGCAACATGGTAACGATGAGTTAGCAACATGCCTTAC
AAGGAGAGAAAAAGCACCGTGCATGCCGATTGGTGGAAGTAAGGTGGTACGATCGTGCCTTATTAGGAAG
GCAACAGACGGGTCTGACATGGATTGGACGAACCACTGAATTGCCGCATTGCAGAGATATTGTATTTAAG
TGCCTAGCTCGATACATAAACGGGTCTCTCTGGTTAGACCAGATCTGAGCCTGGGAGCTCTCTGGCTAAC
TAGGGAACCCACTGCTTAAGCCTCAATAAAGCTTGCCTTGAGTGCTTCAAGTAGTGTGTGCCCGTCTGTT
GTGTGACTCTGGTAACTAGAGATCCCTCAGACCCTTTTAGTCAGTGTGGAAAATCTCTAGCAGTGGCGCC
CGAACAGGGACTTGAAAGCGAAAGGGAAACCAGAGGAGCTCTCTCGACGCAGGACTCGGCTTGCTGAAGC
GCGCACGGCAAGAGGCGAGGGGCGGCGACTGGTGAGTACGCCAAAAATTTTGACTAGCGGAGGCTAGAAG
GAGAGAGATGGGTGCGAGAGCGTCAGTATTAAGCGGGGGAGAATTAGATCGCGATGGGAAAAAATTCGGT
TAAGGCCAGGGGGAAAGAAAAAATATAAATTAAAACATATAGTATGGGCAAGCAGGGAGCTAGAACGATT
CGCAGTTAATCCTGGCCTGTTAGAAACATCAGAAGGCTGTAGACAAATACTGGGACAGCTACAACCATCC
CTTCAGACAGGATCAGAAGAACTTAGATCATTATATAATACAGTAGCAACCCTCTATTGTGTGCATCAAA
GGATAGAGATAAAAGACACCAAGGAAGCTTTAGACAAGATAGAGGAAGAGCAAAACAAAAGTAAGACCAC
CGCACAGCAAGCGGCCGCTGATCTTCAGACCTGGAGGAGGAGATATGAGGGACAATTGGAGAAGTGAATT
ATATAAATATAAAGTAGTAAAAATTGAACCATTAGGAGTAGCACCCACCAAGGCAAAGAGAAGAGTGGTG
CAGAGAGAAAAAAGAGCAGTGGGAATAGGAGCTTTGTTCCTTGGGTTCTTGGGAGCAGCAGGAAGCACTA
TGGGCGCAGCGTCAATGACGCTGACGGTACAGGCCAGACAATTATTGTCTGGTATAGTGCAGCAGCAGAA
CAATTTGCTGAGGGCTATTGAGGCGCAACAGCATCTGTTGCAACTCACAGTCTGGGGCATCAAGCAGCTC
CAGGCAAGAATCCTGGCTGTGGAAAGATACCTAAAGGATCAACAGCTCCTGGGGATTTGGGGTTGCTCTG
GAAAACTCATTTGCACCACTGCTGTGCCTTGGAATGCTAGTTGGAGTAATAAATCTCTGGAACAGATTTG
GAATCACACGACCTGGATGGAGTGGGACAGAGAAATTAACAATTACACAAGCTTAATACACTCCTTAATT
GAAGAATCGCAAAACCAGCAAGAAAAGAATGAACAAGAATTATTGGAATTAGATAAATGGGCAAGTTTGT
GGAATTGGTTTAACATAACAAATTGGCTGTGGTATATAAAATTATTCATAATGATAGTAGGAGGCTTGGT
AGGTTTAAGAATAGTTTTTGCTGTACTTTCTATAGTGAATAGAGTTAGGCAGGGATATTCACCATTATCG
TTTCAGACCCACCTCCCAACCCCGAGGGGACCCATGCATTGCATCTCAATTAGTCAGCAACCAGGTGTGG
AAAGTCCCCAGGCTCCCCAGCAGGCAGAAGTATGCAAAGCATGCGTCTCAATTAGTCAGCAACCATAGTC
CCGCCCCTAACTCCGCCCATCCCGCCCCTAACTCCGCCCAGTTCCGCCCATTCTCCGCCCCATGGCTGAC
TAATTTTTTTTATTTATGCAGAGGCCGAGGCCGCCTCGGCCTCTGAGCTATTCCAGAAGTAGTGAGGAGG
CTTTTTTGGAGGCCTAGGCTTTTGCAAAAAGCTTTCTAGAGGTACCACCGGAGCTTACCATGACCGAGTA
CAAGCCCACGGTGCGCCTCGCCACCCGCGACGACGTCCCCAGGGCCGTACGCACCCTCGCCGCCGCGTTC
GCCGACTACCCCGCCACGCGCCACACCGTCGATCCGGACCGCCACATCGAGCGGGTCACCGAGCTGCAAG
AACTCTTCCTCACGCGCGTCGGGCTCGACATCGGCAAGGTGTGGGTCGCGGACGACGGCGCCGCCGTGGC
GGTCTGGACCACGCCGGAGAGCGTCGAAGCGGGGGCGGTGTTCGCCGAGATCGGCCCGCGCATGGCCGAG
TTGAGCGGTTCCCGGCTGGCCGCGCAGCAACAGATGGAAGGCCTCCTGGCGCCGCACCGGCCCAAGGAGC
CCGCGTGGTTCCTGGCCACCGTCGGCGTCTCGCCCGACCACCAGGGCAAGGGTCTGGGCAGCGCCGTCGT
GCTCCCCGGAGTGGAGGCGGCCGAGCGCGCCGGGGTGCCCGCCTTCCTGGAGACCTCCGCGCCCCGCAAC
CTCCCCTTCTACGAGCGGCTCGGCTTCACCGTCACCGCCGACGTCGAGGTGCCCGAAGGACCGCGCACCT
GGTGCATGACCCGCAAGCCCGGTGCCAGTTAACGAATTCTAGATCTTGAGACAAATGGCAGTATTCATCC
ACAATTTTAAAAGAAAAGGGGGGATTGGGGGGTACAGTGCAGGGGAAAGAATAGTAGACATAATAGCAAC
AGACATACAAACTAAAGAATTACAAAAACAAATTACAAAAATTCAAAATTTTCGGGTTTATTACAGGGAC
AGCAGAGATCCACTTTGGCGCCGGCTCGAGGCCTGCAGGTGCAAAGATGGATAAAGTTTTAAACAGAGAG
GAATCTTTGCAGCTAATGGACCTTCTAGGTCTTGAAAGGAGTGGGAATTGGCTCCGGTGCCCGTCAGTGG
GCAGAGCGCACATCGCCCACAGTCCCCGAGAAGTTGGGGGGAGGGGTCGGCAATTGAACCGGTGCCTAGA
GAAGGTGGCGCGGGGTAAACTGGGAAAGTGATGTCGTGTACTGGCTCCGCCTTTTTCCCGAGGGTGGGGG
AGAACCGTATATAAGTGCAGTAGTCGCCGTGAACGTTCTTTTTCGCAACGGGTTTGCCGCCAGAACACAG
GTAAGTGCCGTGTGTGGTTCCCGCGGGCCTGGCCTCTTTACGGGTTATGGCCCTTGCGTGCCTTGAATTA
CTTCCACCTGGCTGCAGTACGTGATTCTTGATCCCGAGCTTCGGGTTGGAAGTGGGTGGGAGAGTTCGAG
GCCTTGCGCTTAAGGAGCCCCTTCGCCTCGTGCTTGAGTTGAGGCCTGGCCTGGGCGCTGGGGCCGCCGC
GTGCGAATCTGGTGGCACCTTCGCGCCTGTCTCGCTGCTTTCGATAAGTCTCTAGCCATTTAAAATTTTT
GATGACCTGCTGCGACGCTTTTTTTCTGGCAAGATAGTCTTGTAAATGCGGGCCAAGATCTGCACACTGG
TATTTCGGTTTTTGGGGCCGCGGGCGGCGACGGGGCCCGTGCGTCCCAGCGCACATGTTCGGCGAGGCGG
GGCCTGCGAGCGCGGCCACCGAGAATCGGACGGGGGTAGTCTCAAGCTGGCCGGCCTGCTCTGGTGCCTG
GCCTCGCGCCGCCGTGTATCGCCCCGCCCTGGGCGGCAAGGCTGGCCCGGTCGGCACCAGTTGCGTGAGC
GGAAAGATGGCCGCTTCCCGGCCCTGCTGCAGGGAGCTCAAAATGGAGGACGCGGCGCTCGGGAGAGCGG
GCGGGTGAGTCACCCACACAAAGGAAAAGGGCCTTTCCGTCCTCAGCCGTCGCTTCATGTGACTCCACGG
AGTACCGGGCGCCGTCCAGGCACCTCGATTAGTTCTCGAGCTTTTGGAGTACGTCGTCTTTAGGTTGGGG
GGAGGGGTTTTATGCGATGGAGTTTCCCCACACTGAGTGGGTGGAGACTGAAGTTAGGCCAGCTTGGCAC
TTGATGTAATTCTCCTTGGAATTTGCCCTTTTTGAGTTTGGATCTTGGTTCATTCTCAAGCCTCAGACAG
TGGTTCAAAGTTTTTTTCTTCCATTTCAGGTGTCGTGAGGCTAGCATCGATTGATCAACAAGTTTGTACA
AAAAAGTTGGCATGAACCTGGAGGGCGGCGGCCGAGGCGGAGAGTTCGGCATGAGCGCGGTGAGCTGCGG
CAACGGGAAGCTCCGCCAGTGGCTGATCGACCAGATCGACAGCGGCAAGTACCCCGGGCTGGTGTGGGAG
AACGAGGAGAAGAGCATCTTCCGCATCCCCTGGAAGCACGCGGGCAAGCAGGACTACAACCGCGAGGAGG
ACGCCGCGCTCTTCAAGGCTTGGGCACTGTTTAAAGGAAAGTTCCGAGAAGGCATCGACAAGCCGGACCC
TCCCACCTGGAAGACGCGCCTGCGGTGCGCTTTGAACAAGAGCAATGACTTTGAGGAACTGGTTGAGCGG
AGCCAGCTGGACATCTCAGACCCGTACAAAGTGTACAGGATTGTTCCTGAGGGAGCCAAAAAAGGAGCCA
AGCAGCTCACCTTGGAGGACCCGCAGATGTCCATGAGCCACCCCTACACCATGACAACGCCTTACCCTTC
GCTCCCAGCCCAGCAGGTTCACAACTACATGATGCCACCCCTCGACCGAAGCTGGAGGGACTACGTCCCG
GATCAGCCACACCCGGAAATCCCGTACCAATGTCCCATGACGTTTGGACCCCGCGGCCACCAC
[69 nt withheld, positions 4754-4822]
TCCCAGGCTCCCGGAGTCCCCACAGAGCCAAGCATAAGGTCTGCCGAAGCCTTGGCGTTCTCAGACTGCC
GGCTGCACATCTGCCTGTACTACCGGGAAATCCTCGTGAAGGAGCTGACCACGTCCAGCCCCGAGGGCTG
CCGGATCTCCCATGGACATACGTATGACGCCAGCAACCTGGACCAGGTCCTGTTCCCCTACCCAGAGGAC
AATGGCCAGAGGAAAAACATTGAGAAGCTGCTGAGCCACCTGGAGAGGGGCGTGGTCCTCTGGATGGCCC
CCGACGGGCTCTATGCGAAAAGACTGTGCCAGAGCAGGATCTACTGGGACGGGCCCCTGGCGCTGTGCAA
CGACCGGCCCAACAAACTGGAGAGAGACCAGACCTGCAAGCTCTTTGACACACAGCAGTTCTTGTCAGAG
CTGCAAGCGTTTGCTCACCACGGCCGCTCCCTGCCAAGATTCCAGGTGACTCTATGCTTTGGAGAGGAGT
TTCCAGACCCTCAGAGGCAAAGAAAGCTCATCACAGCTCACGTAGAACCTCTGCTAGCCAGACAACTATA
TTATTTTGCTCAACAAAACAGTGGACATTTCCTGAGGGGCTACGATTTACCAGAACACATCAGCAATCCA
GAAGATTACCACAGATCTATCCGCCATTCCTCTATTCAAGAATGCCCAACTTTCTTGTACAAAGTGGTTG
ATATCGGTAAGCCTATCCCTAACCCTCTCCTCGGTCTCGATTCTACGTAGTAATGAACTAGTCCGTAACT
TGAAAGTATTTCGATTTCTTGGCTTTATATATCTTGTGGAAAGGACGACTTGCGCACAGCTTTTTTACGT
GAACGCGTTAAGTCGACAATCAACCTCTGGATTACAAAATTTGTGAAAGATTGACTGGTATTCTTAACTA
TGTTGCTCCTTTTACGCTATGTGGATACGCTGCTTTAATGCCTTTGTATCATGCTATTGCTTCCCGTATG
GCTTTCATTTTCTCCTCCTTGTATAAATCCTGGTTGCTGTCTCTTTATGAGGAGTTGTGGCCCGTTGTCA
GGCAACGTGGCGTGGTGTGCACTGTGTTTGCTGACGCAACCCCCACTGGTTGGGGCATTGCCACCACCTG
TCAGCTCCTTTCCGGGACTTTCGCTTTCCCCCTCCCTATTGCCACGGCGGAACTCATCGCCGCCTGCCTT
GCCCGCTGCTGGACAGGGGCTCGGCTGTTGGGCACTGACAATTCCGTGGTGTTGTCGGGGAAATCATCGT
CCTTTCCTTGGCTGCTCGCCTGTGTTGCCACCTGGATTCTGCGCGGGACGTCCTTCTGCTACGTCCCTTC
GGCCCTCAATCCAGCGGACCTTCCTTCCCGCGGCCTGCTGCCGGCTCTGCGGCCTCTTCCGCGTCTTCGC
CTTCGCCCTCAGACGAGTCGGATCTCCCTTTGGGCCGCCTCCCCGCGTCGACTTTAAGACCAATGACTTA
CAAGGCAGCTGTAGATCTTAGCCACTTTTTAAAAGAAAAGGGGGGACTGGAAGGGCTAATTCACTCCCAA
CGAAGACAAGATCTGCTTTTTGCTTGTACTGGGTCTCTCTGGTTAGACCAGATCTGAGCCTGGGAGCTCT
CTGGCTAACTAGGGAACCCACTGCTTAAGCCTCAATAAAGCTTGCCTTGAGTGCTTCAAGTAGTGTGTGC
CCGTCTGTTGTGTGACTCTGGTAACTAGAGATCCCTCAGACCCTTTTAGTCAGTGTGGAAAATCTCTAGC
AGTACGTATAGTAGTTCATGTCATCTTATTATTCAGTATTTATAACTTGCAAAGAAATGAATATCAGAGA
GTGAGAGGAACTTGTTTATTGCAGCTTATAATGGTTACAAATAAAGCAATAGCATCACAAATTTCACAAA
TAAAGCATTTTTTTCACTGCATTCTAGTTGTGGTTTGTCCAAACTCATCAATGTATCTTATCATGTCTGG
CTCTAGCTATCCCGCCCCTAACTCCGCCCATCCCGCCCCTAACTCCGCCCAGTTCCGCCCATTCTCCGCC
CCATGGCTGACTAATTTTTTTTATTTATGCAGAGGCCGAGGCCGCCTCGGCCTCTGAGCTATTCCAGAAG
TAGTGAGGAGGCTTTTTTGGAGGCCTAGGGACGTACCCAATTCGCCCTATAGTGAGTCGTATTACGCGCG
CTCACTGGCCGTCGTTTTACAACGTCGTGACTGGGAAAACCCTGGCGTTACCCAACTTAATCGCCTTGCA
GCACATCCCCCTTTCGCCAGCTGGCGTAATAGCGAAGAGGCCCGCACCGATCGCCCTTCCCAACAGTTGC
GCAGCCTGAATGGCGAATGGG
[124 nt withheld, positions 7154-7277]
C
[91 nt withheld, positions 7279-7369]
A
[49 nt withheld, positions 7371-7419]
CCTTTGACGTTGGAGTCCACGTTCTTT
[37 nt withheld, positions 7447-7483]
ACCCTATCTCGGTCTATTCTTTTGATTTATAAGGGATTTTGCCGATTTCGGCCTATTGGTTAAAAAATGA
GCTGATTTAACAAAAATTTAACGCGAATTTTAACAAAATATTAACGCTTACAATTTAGGTGGCACTTTTC
GGGGAAATGTGCGCGGAACCCCTATTTGTTTATTTTTCTAAATACATTCAAATATGTATCCGCTCATGAG
ACAATAACCCTGATAAATGCTTCAATAATATTGAAAAAGGAAGAGTATGAGTATTCAACATTTCCGTGTC
GCCCTTATTCCCTTTTTTGCGGCATTTTGCCTTCCTGTTTTTGCTCACCCAGAAACGCTGGTGAAAGTAA
AAGATGCTGAAGATCAGTTGGGTGCACGAGTGGGTTACATCGAACTGGATCTCAACAGCGGTAAGATCCT
TGAGAGTTTTCGCCCCGAAGAACGTTTTCCAATGATGAGCACTTTTAAAGTTCTGCTATGTGGCGCGGTA
TTATCCCGTATTGACGCCGGGCAAGAGCAACTCGGTCGCCGCATACACTATTCTCAGAATGACTTGGTTG
AGTACTCACCAGTCACAGAAAAGCATCTTACGGATGGCATGACAGTAAGAGAATTATGCAGTGCTGCCAT
AACCATGAGTGATAACACTGCGGCCAACTTACTTCTGACAACGATCGGAGGACCGAAGGAGCTAACCGCT
TTTTTGCACAACATGGGGGATCATGTAACTCGCCTTGATCGTTGGGAACCGGAGCTGAATGAAGCCATAC
CAAACGACGAGCGTGACACCACGATGCCTGTAGCAATGGCAACAACGTTGCGCAAACTATTAACTGGCGA
ACTACTTACTCTAGCTTCCCGGCAACAATTAATAGACTGGATGGAGGCGGATAAAGTTGCAGGACCACTT
CTGCGCTCGGCCCTTCCGGCTGGCTGGTTTATTGCTGATAAATCTGGAGCCGGTGAGCGTGGGTCTCGCG
GTATCATTGCAGCACTGGGGCCAGATGGTAAGCCCTCCCGTATCGTAGTTATCTACACGACGGGGAGTCA
GGCAACTATGGATGAACGAAATAGACAGATCGCTGAGATAGGTGCCTCACTGATTAAGCATTGGTAACTG
TCAGACCAAGTTTACTCATATATACTTTAGATTGATTTAAAACTTCATTTTTAATTTAAAAGGATCTAGG
TGAAGATCCTTTTTGATAATCTCATGACCAAAATCCCTTAACGTGAGTTTTCGTTCCACTGAGCGTCAGA
CCCCGTAGAAAAGATCAAAGGATCTTCTTGAGATCCTTTTTTTCTGCGCGTAATCTGCTGCTTGCAAACA
AAAAAACCACCGCTACCAGCGGTGGTTTGTTTGCCGGATCAAGAGCTACCAACTCTTTTTCCGAAGGTAA
CTGGCTTCAGCAGAGCGCAGATACCAAATACTGTTCTTCTAGTGTAGCCGTAGTTAGGCCACCACTTCAA
GAACTCTGTAGCACCGCCTACATACCTCGCTCTGCTAATCCTGTTACCAGTGGCTGCTGCCAGTGGCGAT
AAGTCGTGTCTTACCGGGTTGGACTCAAGACGATAGTTACCGGATAAGGCGCAGCGGTCGGGCTGAACGG
GGGGTTCGTGCACACAGCCCAGCTTGGAGCGAACGACCTACACCGAACTGAGATACCTACAGCGTGAGCT
ATGAGAAAGCGCCACGCTTCCCGAAGGGAGAAAGGCGGACAGGTATCCGGTAAGCGGCAGGGTCGGAACA
GGAGAGCGCACGAGGGAGCTTCCAGGGGGAAACGCCTGGTATCTTTATAGTCCTGTCGGGTTTCGCCACC
TCTGACTTGAGCGTCGATTTTTGTGATGCTCGTCAGGGGGGCGGAGCCTATGGAAAAACGCCAGCAACGC
GGCCTTTTTACGGTTCCTGGCCTTTTGCTGGCCTTTTGCTCACATGTTCTTTCCTGCGTTATCCCCTGAT
TCTGTGGATAACCGTATTACCGCCTTTGAGTGAGCTGATACCGCTCGCCGCAGCCGAACGACCGAGCGCA
GCGAGTCAGTGAGCGAGGAAGCGGAAGAGCGCCCAATACGCAAACCGCCTCTCCCCGCGCGTTGGCCGAT
TCATTAATGCAGCTGGCACGACAGGTTTCCCGACTGGAAAGCGGGCAGTGAGCGCAACGCAATTAATGTG
AGTTAGCTCACTCATTAGGCACCCCAGGCTTTACACTTTATGCTTCCGGCTCGTATGTTGTGTGGAATTG
TGAGCGGATAACAATTTCACACAGGAAACAGCTATGACCATGATTACGCCAAGCGCGCAATTAACCCTCA
CTAAAGGGAACAAAAGCTGGAGCTGCAAGC
Features (pLannotate 1.2.2; 34 found; start..end, strand, type, name):
      5..231     +  promoter       RSV promoter: Rous sarcoma virus enhancer/promoter
    232..412     +  LTR            5' LTR (truncated): truncated 5' long terminal repeat (LTR) from HIV-1
    459..584     +  misc_feature   HIV-1 Ψ: packaging signal of human immunodeficiency virus type 1
    568..931     +  CDS            HIV-1 gag (fragment): gag protein from human immunodeficiency virus 1; gag
   1077..1310    +  misc_feature   RRE: The Rev response element (RRE) of HIV-1 allows for Rev-dependent mRNA export from the nucleus to the cytoplasm.
   1687..1713    +  CDS            Rev (fragment): human immunodeficiency virus 1 (HIV-1) Rev protein; rev; enhances nuclear export of unspliced and incompletely spliced viral mRNAs
   1720..1743    +  promoter       SV40 promoter (fragment): SV40 early promoter
   1744..1815    +  promoter       SV40 promoter (fragment): SV40 enhancer and early promoter
   1839..1974    +  rep_origin     SV40 ori: SV40 origin of replication
   2020..2616    +  CDS            PuroR (fragment): puromycin N-acetyltransferase; pac from Streptomyces; confers resistance to puromycin
   2665..2782    +  misc_feature   cPPT/CTS: central polypurine tract and central termination sequence of HIV-1
   2847..2913    +  CDS            small t antigen (fragment): SV40 (simian virus 40) small t antigen
   2920..4098    +  promoter       EF-1α promoter: strong constitutive promoter for human elongation factor EF-1α
   4119..4136    +  protein_bind   attB1 (fragment): mutant version of attB; core recombination site for the Gateway® BP reaction BP Clonase™
   4142..5494    +  CDS            IRF4 (sequence partly withheld): IRF4_HUMAN - Also known as MUM1. Experimental evidence at protein level: Swiss-Prot protein existence level 1. Transcriptional activator. Binds to the interferon-stimulated response element (ISRE) of the MHC class I promoter. Binds the immunoglobulin lambda light chain enhancer, together with PU.1. Probably plays a role in ISRE-targeted signal transduction mechanisms specific to lymphoid cells. Involved in CD8(+) dendritic cell differentiation by forming a complex with the BATF-JUNB heterodimer in immune cells, leading to recognition of AICE sequence (5'-TGAnTCA/GAAA- 3'), an immune-specific r
   5497..5520    -  protein_bind   attB2: mutant version of attB; recombination site for the Gateway® BP reaction BP Clonase™
   5528..5569    +  CDS            V5 tag: epitope tag from simian virus 5
   5585..5638    +  promoter       U6 promoter (fragment): RNA polymerase III promoter for human U6 snRNA
   5680..6268    +  misc_feature   WPRE: woodchuck hepatitis virus posttranscriptional regulatory element
   6319..6338    +  misc_feature   cPPT/CTS (fragment): central polypurine tract and central termination sequence of HIV-1
   6340..6573    +  LTR            3' LTR (ΔU3): self-inactivating 3' long terminal repeat (LTR) from HIV-1
   6651..6772    +  polyA_signal   SV40 poly(A) signal: SV40 polyadenylation signal
   6812..6947    +  rep_origin     SV40 ori: SV40 origin of replication
   6968..6986    -  promoter       T7 promoter: promoter for bacteriophage T7 RNA polymerase
   6994..7149    +  CDS            lacZα (fragment): LacZα fragment of β-galactosidase; lacZ fragment
   7154..7582    +  rep_origin     f1 ori (sequence partly withheld): f1 bacteriophage origin of replication; arrow indicates direction of (+) strand synthesis
   7635..7739    +  promoter       AmpR promoter: bla
   7740..8600    +  CDS            AmpR: β-lactamase; bla; confers resistance to ampicillin, carbenicillin, and related antibiotics
   8771..9359    +  rep_origin     ori: high-copy-number ColE1/pMB1/pBR322/pUC origin of replication
   9542..9634    +  CDS            lacI (fragment): lac repressor; lacI; The lac repressor binds to the lac operator to inhibit transcription in E. coli. This inhibition can be relieved by adding lactose or isopropyl-β-D-thiogalactopyranoside (IPTG).
   9647..9668    +  protein_bind   CAP binding site: CAP binding activates transcription in the presence of cAMP. E. coli catabolite activator protein
   9683..9713    +  promoter       lac promoter: promoter for the E. coli lac operon
   9721..9737    +  protein_bind   lac operator: The lac repressor binds to the lac operator to inhibit transcription in E. coli. This inhibition can be relieved by adding lactose or isopropyl-β-D-thiogalactopyranoside (IPTG). lac repressor encoded by lacI
   9782..9800    +  promoter       T3 promoter: promoter for bacteriophage T3 RNA polymerase
