[The description below was written by a language model from this plasmid's Addgene catalogue record and pLannotate feature annotations shown in this document.]
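Description:
TFORF3386 is a third-generation, self-inactivating lentiviral expression plasmid built on the pLX_TRC317 backbone and carrying the human IRF4 open reading frame. It belongs to a barcoded transcription factor ORF collection designed for pooled overexpression screens. In bacteria it is maintained through a high-copy ColE1/pUC origin and selected with ampicillin via β-lactamase. An f1 origin and remnants of a lac/T7/T3 cloning region are also present in the backbone. The depositor notes that the plasmid can recombine, a common issue with LTR-containing vectors.

The viral genome is transcribed from an RSV promoter fused to a truncated HIV-1 5' LTR. It contains the Ψ packaging signal with a gag fragment, the RRE for Rev-dependent nuclear export, a cPPT/CTS element and a ΔU3 3' LTR that inactivates LTR promoter activity after integration. Within this unit, an SV40 early promoter drives a puromycin N-acetyltransferase gene for selection of transduced mammalian cells. Downstream, the EF-1α promoter drives IRF4, which is flanked by attB1 and attB2 sites left by Gateway cloning and followed by a C-terminal V5 epitope tag for detection. A WPRE sits after the cassette to enhance transcript stability and expression.

According to the record, each construct in the collection carries a unique 24-bp barcode that identifies its ORF by sequencing in pooled experiments. The barcode is not annotated in the feature table, so its position cannot be stated. IRF4 is an interferon regulatory factor family transcriptional activator involved in lymphoid and dendritic cell differentiation. This construct therefore suits stable IRF4 overexpression, alone or within pooled screens of directed differentiation.
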