Addgene plasmid #144862: TFORF3386
Purpose: Lentiviral vector for overexpressing transcription factor ORFs with unique 24-bp barcodes. Barcodes facilitate identification of transcription factors in pooled screens.
Depositing lab: Feng Zhang. Depositing organization: Broad Institute. Publication: A transcription factor atlas of directed differentiation. Joung J, Ma S, Tay T, Geiger-Schuller KR, Kirchgatterer PC, Verdine VK, Guo B, Arias-Garcia MA, Allen WE, Singh A, Kuksenko O, Abudayyeh OO, Gootenberg JS, Fu Z, Macrae RK, Buenrostro JD, Regev A, Zhang F. Cell. 2023 Jan 5;186(1):209-229.e26. doi: 10.1016/j.cell.2022.11.026. PubMed 36608654.
Backbone
  Vector backbone: pLX_TRC317
  Backbone manufacturer: Broad Institute Genetic Perturbation Platform
  Backbone size w/o insert (bp): 8264
  Vector type: Mammalian Expression, Lentiviral
  Selectable markers: Puromycin
Growth in bacteria
  Bacterial resistance: Ampicillin, 100 μg/mL
  Growth temperature: 37°C
  Growth strain: NEB Stable
  Copy number: High Copy
Gene/Insert
  Gene/Insert name: IRF4
  Species: H. sapiens (human)
  Insert size (bp): 1559
  Entrez Gene: IRF4 (a.k.a. LSIRF, MUM1, NF-EM5, SHEP8)
  Promoter: EF1a
  Tag / fusion protein: V5 (C terminal on insert)
  Cloning method: Gateway Cloning
  Sequencing primers: 5′ GGGTGGAGACTGAAGTTAGGCCAG; 3′ CACATAGCGTAAAAGGAGCAACATAG
Resource information
  A portion of this plasmid was derived from a plasmid made by: Broad Institute Genetic Perturbation Platform
Terms and licenses: Academic/Nonprofit Terms; Industry Terms: Not Available to Industry
Depositor comments: NM_002460.3 Please test multiple small colonies in case of plasmid recombination. To make this collection available in a timely manner, a portion of this collection was not fully sequenced by Addgene. If an Addgene verified full plasmid sequence is not available, please contact us prior to placing an order to request the full sequence.
How to cite: TFORF3386 was a gift from Feng Zhang (Addgene plasmid # 144862 ; http://n2t.net/addgene:144862 ; RRID:Addgene_144862)
