>Addgene plasmid #144862 | TFORF3386 | depositor partial sequence | sequence record 286701 | Insert
ATCGATTGATCAACAAGTTTGTACAAAAAAGTTGGCATGAACCTGGAGGGCGGCGGCCGAGGCGGAGAGT
TCGGCATGAGCGCGGTGAGCTGCGGCAACGGGAAGCTCCGCCAGTGGCTGATCGACCAGATCGACAGCGG
CAAGTACCCCGGGCTGGTGTGGGAGAACGAGGAGAAGAGCATCTTCCGCATCCCCTGGAAGCACGCGGGC
AAGCAGGACTACAACCGCGAGGAGGACGCCGCGCTCTTCAAGGCTTGGGCACTGTTTAAAGGAAAGTTCC
GAGAAGGCATCGACAAGCCGGACCCTCCCACCTGGAAGACGCGCCTGCGGTGCGCTTTGAACAAGAGCAA
TGACTTTGAGGAACTGGTTGAGCGGAGCCAGCTGGACATCTCAGACCCGTACAAAGTGTACAGGATTGTT
CCTGAGGGAGCCAAAAAAGGAGCCAAGCAGCTCACCTTGGAGGACCCGCAGATGTCCATGAGCCACCCCT
ACACCATGACAACGCCTTACCCTTCGCTCCCAGCCCAGCAGGTTCACAACTACATGATGCCACCCCTCGA
CCGAAGCTGGAGGGACTACGTCCCGGATCAGCCACACCCGGAAATCCCGTACCAATGTCCCATGACGTTT
GGACCCCGCGGCCACCAC
[69 nt withheld, positions 649-717]
TCCCAGGCTCCCGGAGTCCCCACAGAGCCAAGCATAAGGTCTGCCGAAGCCTTGGCGTTCTCAGACTGCC
GGCTGCACATCTGCCTGTACTACCGGGAAATCCTCGTGAAGGAGCTGACCACGTCCAGCCCCGAGGGCTG
CCGGATCTCCCATGGACATACGTATGACGCCAGCAACCTGGACCAGGTCCTGTTCCCCTACCCAGAGGAC
AATGGCCAGAGGAAAAACATTGAGAAGCTGCTGAGCCACCTGGAGAGGGGCGTGGTCCTCTGGATGGCCC
CCGACGGGCTCTATGCGAAAAGACTGTGCCAGAGCAGGATCTACTGGGACGGGCCCCTGGCGCTGTGCAA
CGACCGGCCCAACAAACTGGAGAGAGACCAGACCTGCAAGCTCTTTGACACACAGCAGTTCTTGTCAGAG
CTGCAAGCGTTTGCTCACCACGGCCGCTCCCTGCCAAGATTCCAGGTGACTCTATGCTTTGGAGAGGAGT
TTCCAGACCCTCAGAGGCAAAGAAAGCTCATCACAGCTCACGTAGAACCTCTGCTAGCCAGACAACTATA
TTATTTTGCTCAACAAAACAGTGGACATTTCCTGAGGGGCTACGATTTACCAGAACACATCAGCAATCCA
GAAGATTACCACAGATCTATCCGCCATTCCTCTATTCAAGAATGCCCAACTTTCTTGTACAAAGTGGTTG
ATATCGGTAAGCCTATCCCTAACCCTCTCCTCGGTCTCGATTCTACGTAGTAATGAACTAGTCCGTAACT
TGAAAGTATTTCGATTTCTTGGCTTTATATATCTTGTGGAAAGGACGACTTGCGCACAGCTTTTTTACGT
GA
