>Addgene plasmid #144862 | TFORF3386 | depositor partial sequence | sequence record 286702 | Barcode
CTTGCGCACAGCTTTTTTACGTGA
